Addgene plasmid #247610: pNH605-Padh-OsTIR1(F74A)
Purpose: Expression of OsTIR1
Depositing lab: Sebastian Schuck. Depositing organization: Universitaet Heidelberg. Publication: Systematic evaluation of tools for auxin-inducible protein degradation in budding yeast. Hubbe P, Sharma C, Pajonk O, Peters N, Guschtschin-Schmidt N, Friemel N, Schuck S. Mol Biol Cell. 2026 Feb 1;37(2):mr2. doi: 10.1091/mbc.E25-12-0571. Epub 2025 Dec 16. PubMed 41400934.
Backbone
  Vector backbone: pNH605
  Vector type: Yeast Expression
Growth in bacteria
  Bacterial resistance: Ampicillin, 100 μg/mL
  Growth temperature: 37°C
  Growth strain: DH5alpha
  Copy number: High Copy
Gene/Insert
  Gene/Insert name: OsTIR1
  Species: Oryza sativa
  Mutation: F74A
  Promoter: ADH1
  Cloning method: Gibson Cloning
Terms and licenses: Academic/Nonprofit Terms; Industry Terms: Not Available to Industry
Depositor comments: Also known as pSS1444. Please visit https://doi.org/10.1101/2025.09.24.678194 for bioRxiv preprint.
How to cite: pNH605-Padh-OsTIR1(F74A) was a gift from Sebastian Schuck (Addgene plasmid # 247610 ; http://n2t.net/addgene:247610 ; RRID:Addgene_247610)
