[The description below was written by a language model from this plasmid's Addgene catalogue record and pLannotate feature annotations shown in this document.]
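Description:
pNH605-Padh-OsTIR1(F74A) is a yeast expression plasmid built on the pNH605 backbone for producing the rice (Oryza sativa) auxin receptor F-box protein OsTIR1 carrying the F74A substitution in budding yeast. It is propagated in E. coli as a high-copy plasmid through a ColE1/pUC-type origin and selected with ampicillin via the β-lactamase gene. An f1 phage origin and remnants of a pBluescript-type cloning region (lac promoter and operator, lacZα fragment, T3 and T7 promoters) are also present. The feature table shows no yeast replication origin or centromere. Instead, a complete LEU2 gene with its promoter provides leucine prototrophy, and an additional LEU2 fragment plus flanking chromosomal sequence (including an NFS1 fragment) lie downstream of the expression cassette. This arrangement is consistent with an integrating vector targeted to the LEU2 locus, although the record does not say so explicitly.

The payload is a single cassette in which the constitutive S. cerevisiae ADH1 promoter drives an open reading frame of about 1.7 kb, followed by the CYC1 terminator. The automated annotation labels this reading frame as Arabidopsis AFB2, which is a homology-based match to a related auxin receptor. The catalogue entry identifies it as OsTIR1. No epitope tag is annotated. OsTIR1 joins the host SCF ubiquitin ligase and, in the presence of auxin, recruits proteins fused to an auxin-inducible degron for ubiquitination and proteasomal degradation. Substitutions at F74 enlarge the auxin-binding pocket so that the receptor responds to bulky auxin analogues, which generally lowers the ligand dose needed and reduces leaky degradation. The plasmid was deposited as part of a systematic comparison of auxin-inducible degradation tools in budding yeast.
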