Features (pLannotate 1.2.2; 26 found; start..end, strand, type, name):
     59..136     +  CDS            YO192_YEAST (fragment): Experimental evidence at protein level: Swiss-Prot protein existence level 1. From Saccharomyces cerevisiae (strain ATCC 204508 / S288c) (Baker's yeast).
    276..683     +  promoter       LEU2 promoter: S. cerevisiae LEU2
   1199..2293    +  CDS            LEU2: LEU3_YEAST - Experimental evidence at protein level: Swiss-Prot protein existence level 1. Catalyzes the oxidation of 3-carboxy-2-hydroxy-4- methylpentanoate (3-isopropylmalate) to 3-carboxy-4-methyl-2- oxopentanoate. The product decarboxylates to 4-methyl-2 oxopentanoate. From Saccharomyces cerevisiae (strain ATCC 204508 / S288c) (Baker's yeast).
   2509..3213    +  promoter       ADH1 promoter: S. cerevisiae ADH1; promoter for alcohol dehydrogenase 1
   3221..3238    +  misc_feature   MCS (fragment): pBluescript multiple cloning site
   3239..4963    +  CDS            AFB2: AFB2_ARATH - Also known as LRF2. Experimental evidence at protein level: Swiss-Prot protein existence level 1. Component of SCF(ASK-cullin-F-box) E3 ubiquitin ligase complexes, which may mediate the ubiquitination and subsequent proteasomal degradation of target proteins. Confers sensitivity to the virulent bacterial pathogen P.syringae (By similarity). Auxin receptor that mediates Aux/IAA proteins proteasomal degradation and auxin- regulated transcription. Involved in embryogenesis regulation by auxin. From Arabidopsis thaliana (Mouse-ear cress).
   4971..4998    +  misc_feature   MCS (fragment): pBluescript multiple cloning site
   4999..5246    +  terminator     CYC1 terminator: S. cerevisiae CYC1; transcription terminator for CYC1
   5250..5302    +  CDS            LEU2 (fragment): 3-isopropylmalate dehydrogenase, required for leucine biosynthesis; S. cerevisiae LEU2; yeast auxotrophic marker
   5663..5773    -  CDS            NFS1 (fragment): NFS1_YEAST - Also known as SPL1 From Saccharomyces cerevisiae (strain ATCC 204508 / S288c) (Baker's yeast).
   5812..5830    -  promoter       T7 promoter: promoter for bacteriophage T7 RNA polymerase
   5833..5990    +  CDS            lacZα (fragment): LacZα fragment of β-galactosidase; lacZ fragment
   5994..6422    +  rep_origin     f1 ori (sequence partly withheld): f1 bacteriophage origin of replication; arrow indicates direction of (+) strand synthesis
   6450..6501    -  misc_feature   bom (fragment): basis of mobility region from pBR322
   6557..6649    -  CDS            URA3 (fragment): PYRF_YEAST - Experimental evidence at protein level: Swiss-Prot protein existence level 1. From Saccharomyces cerevisiae (strain ATCC 204508 / S288c) (Baker's yeast).
   6649..6781    -  promoter       URA3 promoter (fragment): S. cerevisiae URA3
   6789..6838    -  misc_feature   bom (fragment): basis of mobility region from pBR322
   6940..6975    -  CDS            rop (fragment): Rop protein, which maintains plasmids at low copy number; rop
   7087..7191    +  promoter       AmpR promoter: bla
   7192..8052    +  CDS            AmpR: β-lactamase; bla; confers resistance to ampicillin, carbenicillin, and related antibiotics
   8223..8811    +  rep_origin     ori: high-copy-number ColE1/pMB1/pBR322/pUC origin of replication
   8994..9086    +  CDS            lacI (fragment): lac repressor; lacI; The lac repressor binds to the lac operator to inhibit transcription in E. coli. This inhibition can be relieved by adding lactose or isopropyl-β-D-thiogalactopyranoside (IPTG).
   9099..9120    +  protein_bind   CAP binding site: CAP binding activates transcription in the presence of cAMP. E. coli catabolite activator protein
   9135..9165    +  promoter       lac promoter: promoter for the E. coli lac operon
   9173..9189    +  protein_bind   lac operator: The lac repressor binds to the lac operator to inhibit transcription in E. coli. This inhibition can be relieved by adding lactose or isopropyl-β-D-thiogalactopyranoside (IPTG). lac repressor encoded by lacI
   9234..9252    +  promoter       T3 promoter: promoter for bacteriophage T3 RNA polymerase
>Addgene plasmid #247610 | pNH605-Padh-OsTIR1(F74A) | addgene full sequence | sequence record 494854 | Addgene NGS Result
GGCCGGCCATTTAAATGTTTAAACGGCCACGCTGGCCGAGGAGAACTTCTAGTATATCTACATACCTAAT
ATTATTGCCTTATTAAAAATGGAATCCCAACGATTACATCAAAATCCACATTCTCTTCAAAATCAATTGT
CCTGTACTTCCTTGTTCATGTGTGTTCAAAAACGTTATATTTATAGGATAATTATACTCTATTTCTCAAC
AAGTAATTGGTTGTTTGGCCGAGCGGTCTAAGGCGCCTGATTCAAGAAATATCTTGACCGCAGTTAACTG
TGGGAATACTCAGGTATCGTAAGATGCAAGAGTTCGAATCTCTTAGCAACCATTATTTTTTTCCTCAACA
TAACGAGAACACACAGGGGCGCTATCGCACAGAATCAAATTCGATGACTGGAAATTTTTTGTTAATTTCA
GAGGTCGCCTGACGCATATACCTTTTTCAACTGAAAAATTGGGAGAAAAAGGAAAGGTGAGAGCGCCGGA
ACCGGCTTTTCATATAGAATAGAGAAGCGTTCATGACTAAATGCTTGCATCACAATACTTGAAGTTGACA
ATATTATTTAAGGACCTATTGTTTTTTCCAATAGGTGGTTAGCAATCGTCTTACTTTCTAACTTTTCTTA
CCTTTTACATTTCAGCAATATATATATATATATTTCAAGGATATACCATTCTAATGTCTGCCCCTAAGTT
ACCAATAGATAGCGGTTTAATATAAGGTTTCAACAAGAAATATTTTGTGAAAATCAAAAGTTAATAGTTT
CACTGTCGAAAATATGAAAGTTTAAGTTTTCAGTTCATCCCATTGTAGTTATCAAATTTCTGTGTTTCCC
GTATATGTGTGCTCTGTATTCATCGCTATCTTGAAACTGGTTATGATCGTTGCGCATGTGACCTGTATCG
CTCAAAAGAGCCCGGCACCGGTACCGGGCAAAAGCCCCTAGCAAGCTAAAATGATTCAACTTTCGTAGTA
ATTTGTTCAACCGGTCACAGTAAAGTCAATGACTAACTTTTGAATCGAGGATGTATTTCCAATTGAAAGC
AATGTATATATAAACCATTGTGTTGAAGCTTGTCTTACAGTTTTCTTGTATCCTCCCATTGTTCATATAG
TACTTAAAGTACCATAATCCTTAAAGAACAAACTTGAAAGAGAATACACTATACACAACTAATAAATAAA
GAATAATCATGGCTGTGACCAAGACAATTGTAGTTCTACCAGGTGACCATGTTGGTCAAGAAATCACTGA
AGAGGCCATTAAAGTTTTAAATGCTATTCAGGAATGTCGTCCAGACAAGGTCAATTTCAAGTTTGATCAT
CATTTGATCGGTGGTGCTGCAATTGATGCCACTGGTGTTCCATTACCAGACGAAGCTTTGGAGGCCTCTA
AGAAAGCTGATGCCGTGCTTCTGGGTGCTGTTGGTGGTCCAAAATGGGGTACTGGCGCTGTCAGACCAGA
ACAAGGTCTTTTGAAAATCCGTAAGGAGTTGCAATTGTATGCTAATCTAAGACCATGTAATTTTGCATCT
GATTCCTTACTAGATCTATCGCCATTGAAGCCTGAAATTGCAAGAGGTACAGATTTCGTCGTTGTTAGAG
AACTAGTGGGTGGTATTTATTTCGGGGAGAGAAAAGAAGATGAAGGTGATGGTGTCGCCTGGGATAGCGA
AAAGTATTCTGTGCCCGAAGTTCAAAGAATCACTAGAATGGCTGCTTTCATGGCTCTGCAACACAACCCA
CCTTTACCTATTTGGTCTCTAGATAAAGCCAACGTTCTAGCATCATCAAGATTATGGAGAAAAACAGTGG
AAGAGACGATTAAGAATGAATTCCCACAATTGACTGTTCAACATCAATTGATTGATTCCGCTGCTATGAT
CTTGGTTAAGAACCCAACTCATCTAAATGGTATTATTATCACAAACAATATGTTTGGTGATATTATCTCC
GATGAAGCCTCCGTGATCCCAGGTTCGTTAGGATTACTTCCATCTGCCTCCTTGGCATCTCTTCCAGATA
AGAATACGGCATTTGGTTTATATGAGCCATGTCATGGCTCTGCTCCAGACTTACCAAAGGGAAAGGTTAA
CCCCGTAGCAACAATCCTATCTGCTGCTATGATGTTGAAGTTGTCTCTGGACCTGTTCGAAGAAGGTGAA
ATTATAGAACAAGCAGTCAAGAAAGTGTTGGATTCTGGTATCAGAACAGCGGATCTAAAGGGTACCAACT
CTACTACTGAGGTCGGTGATGCAGTAGCGAAAGCTGTCAGGGAACTATTAGCTTAGACTTAGTAGATGTA
CAGTTGCATACATAAGTCTGAACAGAAAGAAGTAAATATCATATCTAGTTCGGTTTAGAAATCAGTGACT
ATATTGGTTTTGACCAGATCGCAATCCTTGCAAGCATTTAGTAATGACTATCAAACCGGTGAATCATCTG
ATAAGGCTATATTAGCTTGTGCATTCGCATGTATCGGGAAACGAACGGTACCGGGCCCATCCTTTTGTTG
TTTCCGGGTGTACAATATGGACTTCCTCTTTTCTGGCAACCAAACCCATACATCGGGATTCCTATAATAC
CTTCGTTGGTCTCCCTAACATGTAGGTGGCGGAGGGGAGATATACAATAGAACAGATACCAGACAAGACA
TAATGGGCTAAACAAGACTACACCAATTACACTGCCTCATTGATGGTGGTACATAACGAACTAATACTGT
AGCCCTAGACTTGATAGCCATCATCATATCGAAGTTTCACTACCCTTTTTCCATTTGCCATCTATTGAAG
TAATAATAGGCGCATGCAACTTCTTTTCTTTTTTTTTCTTTTCTCTCTCCCCCGTTGTTGTCTCACCATA
TCCGCAATGACAAAAAAATGATGGAAGACACTAAAGGAAAAAATTAACGACAAAGACAGCACCAACAGAT
GTCGTTGTTCCAGAGCTGATGAGGGGTATCTCGAAGCACACGAAACTTTTTCCTTCCTTCATTCACGCAC
ACTACTCTCTAATGAGCAACGGTATACGGCCTTCCTTCCAGTTACTTGAATTTGAAATAAAAAAAAGTTT
GCTGTCTTGCTATCAAGTATAAATAGACCTGCAATTATTAATCTTTTGTTTCCTCGTCATTGTTCTCGTT
CCCTTTCTTCCTTGTTTCTTTTTCTGCACAATATTTCAAGCTATACCAAGCATACAATCAACTCCAAGCT
GGCCGCTCTAGAACTAGTATGACTTATTTTCCTGAAGAAGTTGTAGAACACATATTTTCCTTTTTACCTG
CTCAAAGAGATAGAAACACCGTCTCCTTGGTCTGTAAGGTTTGGTACGAAATCGAAAGATTGTCTAGAAG
AGGTGTTTTTGTTGGTAATTGTTACGCAGTTAGAGCTGGTAGAGTTGCTGCAAGATTCCCAAACGTTAGA
GCATTGACTGTTAAAGGTAAACCTCATGCGGCTGATTTCAATTTGGTTCCACCTGATTGGGGTGGTTATG
CTGGTCCATGGATTGAAGCTGCAGCTAGAGGTTGTCACGGTTTGGAAGAATTGAGAATGAAGAGAATGGT
TGTTTCTGATGAATCATTGGAATTGTTAGCAAGATCTTTTCCTAGATTCAGAGCTTTGGTTTTGATCTCA
TGTGAAGGTTTTTCCACCGATGGTTTAGCAGCTGTTGCTTCACATTGTAAGTTGTTGAGAGAATTGGATT
TGCAAGAAAACGAAGTTGAAGATAGAGGTCCAAGATGGTTATCTTGTTTTCCTGATTCCTGTACAAGTTT
GGTTTCTTTGAACTTCGCATGTATCAAGGGTGAAGTTAACGCTGGTAGTTTGGAAAGATTAGTTTCTAGA
TCACCAAATTTGAGATCTTTGAGATTGAACAGATCCGTTAGTGTTGATACCTTGGCAAAGATCTTGTTGA
GAACTCCTAATTTGGAAGATTTGGGTACTGGTAACTTGACAGATGATTTCCAAACAGAATCATACTTCAA
GTTGACCTCCGCTTTGGAAAAGTGTAAGATGTTGAGATCTTTGTCAGGTTTTTGGGATGCAAGTCCAGTT
TGTTTGTCTTTTATATATCCTTTGTGTGCTCAATTGACTGGTTTGAATTTGTCTTACGCACCAACTTTGG
ATGCTAGTGATTTGACAAAGATGATCTCTAGATGTGTTAAGTTGCAAAGATTGTGGGTTTTGGATTGTAT
CTCAGATAAAGGTTTGCAAGTTGTTGCTTCTTCTTGTAAGGATTTGCAAGAATTGAGAGTTTTTCCAAGT
GATTTCTATGTTGCAGGTTACTCTGCTGTTACAGAAGAAGGTTTAGTTGCAGTTTCATTGGGTTGTCCTA
AGTTGAACTCCTTGTTGTACTTCTGTCATCAAATGACCAACGCAGCTTTGGTTACTGTTGCTAAAAATTG
TCCAAACTTCACTAGATTCAGATTGTGTATCTTGGAACCAGGTAAACCTGATGTTGTTACATCACAACCT
TTAGATGAAGGTTTTGGTGCAATCGTTAGAGAGTGTAAGGGTTTGCAAAGATTGTCCATCAGTGGTTTGT
TGACAGATAAGGTTTTTATGTACATCGGTAAATACGCTAAGCAATTGGAAATGTTGTCAATCGCATTCGC
TGGTGACTCCGATAAGGGTATGATGCATGTTATGAACGGTTGTAAGAACTTAAGAAAGTTGGAAATCAGA
GATTCTCCATTTGGTGACGCAGCTTTGTTGGGTAATTTCGCAAGATATGAAACAATGAGATCTTTGTGGA
TGTCCAGTTGTAACGTTACCTTGAAAGGTTGTCAAGTTTTAGCTTCAAAGATGCCAATGTTGAACGTTGA
AGTTATTAACGAAAGAGATGGTTCCAATGAAATGGAAGAAAACCATGGTGACTTGCCTAAAGTTGAAAAG
TTATACGTCTACAGAACAACCGCAGGTGCCAGAGATGATGCTCCTAACTTCGTCAAGATTTTATGAGCGG
CAAGCTTATCGATACCGTCGACCTCGAGTCATGTAATTAGTTATGTCACGCTTACATTCACGCCCTCCCC
CCACATCCGCTCTAACCGAAAAGGAAGGAGTTAGACAACCTGAAGTCTAGGTCCCTATTTATTTTTTTAT
AGTTATGTTAGTATTAAGAACGTTATTTATATTTCAAATTTTTCTTTTTTTTCTGTACAGACGCGTGTAC
GCATGTAACATTATACTGAAAACCTTGCTTGAGAAGGTTTTGGGACGCTCGAAGGCTTTAATTTGCTGGC
CACCGAAGTCGGTGATGCTGTCGCCGAAGAAGTTAAGAAAATCCTTGCTTAAAAAGATTCTCTTTTTTTA
TGATATTTGTACATAAACTTTATAAATGAAATTCATAATAGAAACGACACGAAATTACAAAATGGAATAT
GTTCATAGGGTAGACGAAACTATATACGCAATCTACATACATTTATCAAGAAGGAGAAAAAGGAGGATGT
AAAGGAATACAGGTAAGCAAATTGATACTAATGGCTCAACGTGATAAGGAAAAAGAATTGCACTTTAACA
TTAATATTGACAAGGAGGAGGGCACCACACAAAAAGTTAGGTGTAACAGAAAATCATGAAACTATGATTC
CTAATTTATATATTGGAGGATTTTCTCTAAAAAAAAAAAATACAACAAATAAAAAACACTCAATGACCTG
ACCATTTGATGGAGTTTAAGTCAATACCTCCTTGAACCATTTCCCATAATGGTGAAAGTTCCCTCAAGAA
TTTTACTCTGTCAGAAACGGCCTTAACGACGTAGGCCGGCCATTTAAATGTTTAAACGGCCACGCTGGCC
CCCTATAGTGAGTCGTATTACAATTCACTGGCCGTCGTTTTACAACGTCGTGACTGGGAAAACCCTGGCG
TTACCCAACTTAATCGCCTTGCAGCACATCCCCCTTTCGCCAGCTGGCGTAATAGCGAAGAGGCCCGCAC
CGATCGCCCTTCCCAACAGTTGCGCAGCCTGAATGGCGAATGG
[124 nt withheld, positions 5994-6117]
C
[91 nt withheld, positions 6119-6209]
A
[49 nt withheld, positions 6211-6259]
CCTTTGACGTTGGAGTCCACGTTCTTT
[37 nt withheld, positions 6287-6323]
ACCCTATCTCGGTCTATTCTTTTGATTTATAAGGGATTTTGCCGATTTCGGCCTATTGGTTAAAAAATGA
GCTGATTTAACAAAAATTTAACGCGAATTTTAACAAAATATTAACGCTTACAATTTCCTGATGCGGTATT
TTCTCCTTACGCATCTGTGCGGTATTTCACACCGCATAGGGTAATAACTGATATAATTAAATTGAAGCTC
TAATTTGTGAGTTTAGTATTAGGATCTCTACCCTTGGCGAAAAGTCCTCTGCCAACAATGATGATATCTG
ATCCACCACTTACAACTTCGTCGACGGTTCTGTACTGCTGACCCAATATGCGTATATATACCAATCTAAG
TCTGTGCTCCTTCCTTCGTTCTTCCTTCTGTTCGGAGATTACCGAATCAAAAAAATTTCAAGGAAACCGA
AATCAAAAAAAAGAATAAAAAAAAAATGATGAATTGAAAAGGTGGTATGGTGCACTCTCAGTACAATCTG
CTCTGATGCCGCATAGTTAAGCCAGCCCCGACACCCGCCAACACCCGCTGACGCGCCCTGACGGGCTTGT
CTGCTCCCGGCATCCGCTTACAGACAAGCTGTGACCGTCTCCGGGAGCTGCATGTGTCAGAGGTTTTCAC
CGTCATCACCGAAACGCGCGAGACGAAAGGGCCTCGTGATACGCCTATTTTTATAGGTTAATGTCATGAT
AATAATGGTTTCTTAGACGTCGGCGCGCCGAGGACGTCAGGTGGCACTTTTCGGGGAAATGTGCGCGGAA
CCCCTATTTGTTTATTTTTCTAAATACATTCAAATATGTATCCGCTCATGAGACAATAACCCTGATAAAT
GCTTCAATAATATTGAAAAAGGAAGAGTATGAGTATTCAACATTTCCGTGTCGCCCTTATTCCCTTTTTT
GCGGCATTTTGCCTTCCTGTTTTTGCTCACCCAGAAACGCTGGTGAAAGTAAAAGATGCTGAAGATCAGT
TGGGTGCACGAGTGGGTTACATCGAACTGGATCTCAACAGCGGTAAGATCCTTGAGAGTTTTCGCCCCGA
AGAACGTTTTCCAATGATGAGCACTTTTAAAGTTCTGCTATGTGGCGCGGTATTATCCCGTATTGACGCC
GGGCAAGAGCAACTCGGTCGCCGCATACACTATTCTCAGAATGACTTGGTTGAGTACTCACCAGTCACAG
AAAAGCATCTTACGGATGGCATGACAGTAAGAGAATTATGCAGTGCTGCCATAACCATGAGTGATAACAC
TGCGGCCAACTTACTTCTGACAACGATCGGAGGACCGAAGGAGCTAACCGCTTTTTTGCACAACATGGGG
GATCATGTAACTCGCCTTGATCGTTGGGAACCGGAGCTGAATGAAGCCATACCAAACGACGAGCGTGACA
CCACGATGCCTGTAGCAATGGCAACAACGTTGCGCAAACTATTAACTGGCGAACTACTTACTCTAGCTTC
CCGGCAACAATTAATAGACTGGATGGAGGCGGATAAAGTTGCAGGACCACTTCTGCGCTCGGCCCTTCCG
GCTGGCTGGTTTATTGCTGATAAATCTGGAGCCGGTGAGCGTGGGTCTCGCGGTATCATTGCAGCACTGG
GGCCAGATGGTAAGCCCTCCCGTATCGTAGTTATCTACACGACGGGGAGTCAGGCAACTATGGATGAACG
AAATAGACAGATCGCTGAGATAGGTGCCTCACTGATTAAGCATTGGTAACTGTCAGACCAAGTTTACTCA
TATATACTTTAGATTGATTTAAAACTTCATTTTTAATTTAAAAGGATCTAGGTGAAGATCCTTTTTGATA
ATCTCATGACCAAAATCCCTTAACGTGAGTTTTCGTTCCACTGAGCGTCAGACCCCGTAGAAAAGATCAA
AGGATCTTCTTGAGATCCTTTTTTTCTGCGCGTAATCTGCTGCTTGCAAACAAAAAAACCACCGCTACCA
GCGGTGGTTTGTTTGCCGGATCAAGAGCTACCAACTCTTTTTCCGAAGGTAACTGGCTTCAGCAGAGCGC
AGATACCAAATACTGTTCTTCTAGTGTAGCCGTAGTTAGGCCACCACTTCAAGAACTCTGTAGCACCGCC
TACATACCTCGCTCTGCTAATCCTGTTACCAGTGGCTGCTGCCAGTGGCGATAAGTCGTGTCTTACCGGG
TTGGACTCAAGACGATAGTTACCGGATAAGGCGCAGCGGTCGGGCTGAACGGGGGGTTCGTGCACACAGC
CCAGCTTGGAGCGAACGACCTACACCGAACTGAGATACCTACAGCGTGAGCTATGAGAAAGCGCCACGCT
TCCCGAAGGGAGAAAGGCGGACAGGTATCCGGTAAGCGGCAGGGTCGGAACAGGAGAGCGCACGAGGGAG
CTTCCAGGGGGAAACGCCTGGTATCTTTATAGTCCTGTCGGGTTTCGCCACCTCTGACTTGAGCGTCGAT
TTTTGTGATGCTCGTCAGGGGGGCGGAGCCTATGGAAAAACGCCAGCAACGCGGCCTTTTTACGGTTCCT
GGCCTTTTGCTGGCCTTTTGCTCACATGTTCTTTCCTGCGTTATCCCCTGATTCTGTGGATAACCGTATT
ACCGCCTTTGAGTGAGCTGATACCGCTCGCCGCAGCCGAACGACCGAGCGCAGCGAGTCAGTGAGCGAGG
AAGCGGAAGAGCGCCCAATACGCAAACCGCCTCTCCCCGCGCGTTGGCCGATTCATTAATGCAGCTGGCA
CGACAGGTTTCCCGACTGGAAAGCGGGCAGTGAGCGCAACGCAATTAATGTGAGTTAGCTCACTCATTAG
GCACCCCAGGCTTTACACTTTATGCTTCCGGCTCGTATGTTGTGTGGAATTGTGAGCGGATAACAATTTC
ACACAGGAAACAGCTATGACCATGATTACGCCAAGCTCGGAATTAACCCTCACTAAAGGGAACAAAAGCT
G
